>Addgene plasmid #188682 | ipUSEPR-sg-Hs-PHGDH-int2 | addgene full sequence | sequence record 375035 | Addgene NGS Result
TCGACGGATCGGGAGATCTCCCGATCCCCTATGGTGCACTCTCAGTACAATCTGCTCTGATGCCGCATAG
TTAAGCCAGTATCTGCTCCCTGCTTGTGTGTTGGAGGTCGCTGAGTAGTGCGCGAGCAAAATTTAAGCTA
CAACAAGGCAAGGCTTGACCGACAATTGCATGAAGAATCTGCTTAGGGTTAGGCGTTTTGCGCTGCTTCG
CGATGTACGGGCCAGATATACGCGTTGACATTGATTATTGACTAGTTATTAATAGTAATCAATTACGGGG
TCATTAGTTCATAGCCCATATATGGAGTTCCGCGTTACATAACTTACGGTAAATGGCCCGCCTGGCTGAC
CGCCCAACGACCCCCGCCCATTGACGTCAATAATGACGTATGTTCCCATAGTAACGCCAATAGGGACTTT
CCATTGACGTCAATGGGTGGAGTATTTACGGTAAACTGCCCACTTGGCAGTACATCAAGTGTATCATATG
CCAAGTACGCCCCCTATTGACGTCAATGACGGTAAATGGCCCGCCTGGCATTATGCCCAGTACATGACCT
TATGGGACTTTCCTACTTGGCAGTACATCTACGTATTAGTCATCGCTATTACCATGGTGATGCGGTTTTG
GCAGTACATCAATGGGCGTGGATAGCGGTTTGACTCACGGGGATTTCCAAGTCTCCACCCCATTGACGTC
AATGGGAGTTTGTTTTGGCACCAAAATCAACGGGACTTTCCAAAATGTCGTAACAACTCCGCCCCATTGA
CGCAAATGGGCGGTAGGCGTGTACGGTGGGAGGTCTATATAAGCAGCGCGTTTTGCCTGTACTGGGTCTC
TCTGGTTAGACCAGATCTGAGCCTGGGAGCTCTCTGGCTAACTAGGGAACCCACTGCTTAAGCCTCAATA
AAGCTTGCCTTGAGTGCTTCAAGTAGTGTGTGCCCGTCTGTTGTGTGACTCTGGTAACTAGAGATCCCTC
AGACCCTTTTAGTCAGTGTGGAAAATCTCTAGCAGTGGCGCCCGAACAGGGACTTGAAAGCGAAAGGGAA
ACCAGAGGAGCTCTCTCGACGCAGGACTCGGCTTGCTGAAGCGCGCACGGCAAGAGGCGAGGGGCGGCGA
CTGGTGAGTACGCCAAAAATTTTGACTAGCGGAGGCTAGAAGGAGAGAGATGGGTGCGAGAGCGTCAGTA
TTAAGCGGGGGAGAATTAGATCGCGATGGGAAAAAATTCGGTTAAGGCCAGGGGGAAAGAAAAAATATAA
ATTAAAACATATAGTATGGGCAAGCAGGGAGCTAGAACGATTCGCAGTTAATCCTGGCCTGTTAGAAACA
TCAGAAGGCTGTAGACAAATACTGGGACAGCTACAACCATCCCTTCAGACAGGATCAGAAGAACTTAGAT
CATTATATAATACAGTAGCAACCCTCTATTGTGTGCATCAAAGGATAGAGATAAAAGACACCAAGGAAGC
TTTAGACAAGATAGAGGAAGAGCAAAACAAAAGTAAGACCACCGCACAGCAAGCGGCCGGCCGCTGATCT
TCAGACCTGGAGGAGGAGATATGAGGGACAATTGGAGAAGTGAATTATATAAATATAAAGTAGTAAAAAT
TGAACCATTAGGAGTAGCACCCACCAAGGCAAAGAGAAGAGTGGTGCAGAGAGAAAAAAGAGCAGTGGGA
ATAGGAGCTTTGTTCCTTGGGTTCTTGGGAGCAGCAGGAAGCACTATGGGCGCAGCGTCAATGACGCTGA
CGGTACAGGCCAGACAATTATTGTCTGGTATAGTGCAGCAGCAGAACAATTTGCTGAGGGCTATTGAGGC
GCAACAGCATCTGTTGCAACTCACAGTCTGGGGCATCAAGCAGCTCCAGGCAAGAATCCTGGCTGTGGAA
AGATACCTAAAGGATCAACAGCTCCTGGGGATTTGGGGTTGCTCTGGAAAACTCATTTGCACCACTGCTG
TGCCTTGGAATGCTAGTTGGAGTAATAAATCTCTGGAACAGATTTGGAATCACACGACCTGGATGGAGTG
GGACAGAGAAATTAACAATTACACAAGCTTAATACACTCCTTAATTGAAGAATCGCAAAACCAGCAAGAA
AAGAATGAACAAGAATTATTGGAATTAGATAAATGGGCAAGTTTGTGGAATTGGTTTAACATAACAAATT
GGCTGTGGTATATAAAATTATTCATAATGATAGTAGGAGGCTTGGTAGGTTTAAGAATAGTTTTTGCTGT
ACTTTCTATAGTGAATAGAGTTAGGCAGGGATATTCACCATTATCGTTTCAGACCCACCTCCCAACCCCG
AGGGGACCCGACAGGCCCGAAGGAATAGAAGAAGAAGGTGGAGAGAGAGACAGAGACAGATCCATTCGAT
TAGTGAACGGATCGGCACTGCGTGCGCCAATTCTGCAGACAAATGGCAGTATTCATCCACAATTTTAAAA
GAAAAGGGGGGATTGGGGGGTACAGTGCAGGGGAAAGAATAGTAGACATAATAGCAACAGACATACAAAC
TAAAGAATTACAAAAACAAATTACAAAAATTCAAAATTTTCGGGTTTATTACAGGGACAGCAGAGATCCA
GTTTGGTTAGTACCGGGCCCGGGTCGACTAGTGATCAGTGTGAGGGAGTGTAAAGCTGGTTTGAGGGCCT
ATTTCCCATGATTCCTTCATATTTGCATATACGATACAAGGCTGTTAGAGAGATAATTAGAATTAATTTG
ACTGTAAACACAAAGATATTAGTACAAAATACGTGACGTAGAAAGTAATAATTTCTTGGGTAGTTTGCAG
TTTTAAAATTATGTTTTAAAATGGACTATCATATGCTTACCGTAACTTGAAAGTATTTCGATTTCTTGGC
TTTATATATCTTGTGGAAAGGACGAAACACCGGTCTCTAGGGCAACCTCCAGTTTAAGAGCTATGCTGGA
AACAGCATAGCAAGTTTAAATAAGGCTAGTCCGTTATCAACTTGAAAAAGTGGCACCGAGTCGGTGCTTT
TTTAAACCGCTGTTCCTAGGAATCCCGAGGCCTTCGAGTGGCTCCGGTGCCCGTCAGTGGGCAGAGCGCA
CATCGCCCACAGTCCCCGAGAAGTTGGGGGGAGGGGTCGGCAATTGAACCGGTGCCTAGAGAAGGTGGCG
CGGGGTAAACTGGGAAAGTGATGTCGTGTACTGGCTCCGCCTTTTTCCCGAGGGTGGGGGAGAACCGTAT
ATAAGTGCAGTAGTCGCCGTGAACGTTCTTTTTCGCAACGGGTTTGCCGCCAGAACACAGGTGTCGTGAC
GCGGGACCCGACATTAGCGCTACAGCTTAAGCGGGCCACCATGACCGAGTACAAGCCCACGGTGCGCCTC
GCCACCCGCGACGACGTCCCCAGGGCCGTACGCACCCTCGCCGCCGCGTTCGCCGACTACCCCGCCACGC
GCCACACCGTCGATCCGGACCGCCACATCGAGCGGGTCACCGAGCTGCAAGAACTCTTCCTCACGCGCGT
CGGGCTCGACATCGGCAAGGTGTGGGTCGCGGACGACGGCGCCGCCGTGGCGGTCTGGACCACGCCGGAG
AGCGTCGAAGCGGGGGCGGTGTTCGCCGAGATCGGCCCGCGCATGGCCGAGTTGAGCGGTTCCCGGCTGG
CCGCGCAGCAACAGATGGAAGGCCTCCTGGCGCCGCACCGGCCCAAGGAGCCCGCGTGGTTCCTGGCCAC
CGTCGGAGTCTCGCCCGACCACCAGGGCAAGGGTCTGGGCAGCGCCGTCGTGCTCCCCGGAGTGGAGGCG
GCCGAGCGCGCCGGGGTGCCCGCCTTCCTGGAGACCTCCGCGCCCCGCAACCTCCCCTTCTACGAGCGGC
TCGGCTTCACCGTCACCGCCGACGTCGAGGTGCCCGAAGGACCGCGCACCTGGTGCATGACCCGCAAGCC
CGGTGCCGCTAGCGGCAGCGGCGCCACCAACTTCAGCCTGCTGAAGCAGGCCGGCGACGTGGAGGAGAAC
CCCGGCCCCATGGTGTCTAAGGGCGAAGAGCTGATTAAGGAGAACATGCACATGAAGCTGTATATGGAGG
GCACCGTGAACAACCACCACTTCAAGTGCACATCCGAGGGCGAAGGCAAGCCCTACGAGGGCACCCAGAC
CATGAGAATCAAGGTGGTCGAGGGCGGCCCTCTCCCCTTCGCCTTCGACATCCTGGCTACCAGCTTCATG
TACGGCAGCAGAACCTTCATCAACCACACCCAGGGCATCCCCGACTTCTTTAAGCAGTCCTTCCCTGAGG
GCTTCACATGGGAGAGAGTCACCACATACGAAGACGGGGGCGTGCTGACCGCTACCCAGGACACCAGCCT
CCAGGACGGCTGCCTCATCTACAACGTCAAGATCAGAGGGGTGAACTTCCCATCCAACGGCCCTGTGATG
CAGAAGAAAACACTCGGCTGGGAGGCCAACACCGAGATGCTGTACCCCGCTGACGGCGGCCTGGAAGGCA
GAAGCGACATGGCCCTGAAGCTCGTGGGCGGGGGCCACCTGATCTGCAACTTCAAGACCACATACAGATC
CAAGAAACCCGCTAAGAACCTCAAGATGCCCGGCGTCTACTATGTGGACCACAGACTGGAAAGAATCAAG
GAGGCCGACAAAGAGACCTACGTCGAGCAGCACGAGGTGGCTGTGGCCAGATACTGCGACCTCCCTAGCA
AACTGGGGCACAAACTTAATTGAAAACGTTGTTGTTTGGGGTTGAATTACTCTTCTAGACCGCGGCGCGC
CCGATAATCAACCTCTGGATTACAAAATTTGTGAAAGATTGACTGGTATTCTTAACTATGTTGCTCCTTT
TACGCTATGTGGATACGCTGCTTTAATGCCTTTGTATCATGCTATTGCTTCCCGTATGGCTTTCATTTTC
TCCTCCTTGTATAAATCCTGGTTGCTGTCTCTTTATGAGGAGTTGTGGCCCGTTGTCAGGCAACGTGGCG
TGGTGTGCACTGTGTTTGCTGACGCAACCCCCACTGGTTGGGGCATTGCCACCACCTGTCAGCTCCTTTC
CGGGACTTTCGCTTTCCCCCTCCCTATTGCCACGGCGGAACTCATCGCCGCCTGCCTTGCCCGCTGCTGG
ACAGGGGCTCGGCTGTTGGGCACTGACAATTCCGTGGTGTTGTCGGGGAAATCATCGTCCTTTCCTTGGC
TGCTCGCCTGTGTTGCCACCTGGATTCTGCGCGGGACGTCCTTCTGCTACGTCCCTTCGGCCCTCAATCC
AGCGGACCTTCCTTCCCGCGGCCTGCTGCCGGCTCTGCGGCCTCTTCCGCGTCTTCGCCTTCGCCCTCAG
ACGAGTCGGATCTCCCTTTGGGCCGCCTCCCCGCATCGATACCGTCGACCTCGATCGAGACCTAGAAAAA
CATGGAGCAATCACAAGTAGCAATACAGCAGCTACCAATGCTGATTGTGCCTGGCTAGAAGCACAAGAGG
AGGAGGAGGTGGGTTTTCCAGTCACACCTCAGGTACCTTTAAGACCAATGACTTACAAGGCAGCTGTAGA
TCTTAGCCACTTTTTAAAAGAAAAGGGGGGACTGGAAGGGCTAATTCACTCCCAACGAAGACAAGATATC
CTTGATCTGTGGATCTACCACACACAAGGCTACTTCCCTGATTGGCAGAACTACACACCAGGGCCAGGGA
TCAGATATCCACTGACCTTTGGATGGTGCTACAAGCTAGTACCAGTTGAGCAAGAGAAGGTAGAAGAAGC
CAATGAAGGAGAGAACACCCGCTTGTTACACCCTGTGAGCCTGCATGGGATGGATGACCCGGAGAGAGAA
GTATTAGAGTGGAGGTTTGACAGCCGCCTAGCATTTCATCACATGGCCCGAGAGCTGCATCCGGACTGTA
CTGGGTCTCTCTGGTTAGACCAGATCTGAGCCTGGGAGCTCTCTGGCTAACTAGGGAACCCACTGCTTAA
GCCTCAATAAAGCTTGCCTTGAGTGCTTCAAGTAGTGTGTGCCCGTCTGTTGTGTGACTCTGGTAACTAG
AGATCCCTCAGACCCTTTTAGTCAGTGTGGAAAATCTCTAGCAGCATGTGAGCAAAAGGCCAGCAAAAGG
CCAGGAACCGTAAAAAGGCCGCGTTGCTGGCGTTTTTCCATAGGCTCCGCCCCCCTGACGAGCATCACAA
AAATCGACGCTCAAGTCAGAGGTGGCGAAACCCGACAGGACTATAAAGATACCAGGCGTTTCCCCCTGGA
AGCTCCCTCGTGCGCTCTCCTGTTCCGACCCTGCCGCTTACCGGATACCTGTCCGCCTTTCTCCCTTCGG
GAAGCGTGGCGCTTTCTCATAGCTCACGCTGTAGGTATCTCAGTTCGGTGTAGGTCGTTCGCTCCAAGCT
GGGCTGTGTGCACGAACCCCCCGTTCAGCCCGACCGCTGCGCCTTATCCGGTAACTATCGTCTTGAGTCC
AACCCGGTAAGACACGACTTATCGCCACTGGCAGCAGCCACTGGTAACAGGATTAGCAGAGCGAGGTATG
TAGGCGGTGCTACAGAGTTCTTGAAGTGGTGGCCTAACTACGGCTACACTAGAAGAACAGTATTTGGTAT
CTGCGCTCTGCTGAAGCCAGTTACCTTCGGAAAAAGAGTTGGTAGCTCTTGATCCGGCAAACAAACCACC
GCTGGTAGCGGTGGTTTTTTTGTTTGCAAGCAGCAGATTACGCGCAGAAAAAAAGGATCTCAAGAAGATC
CTTTGATCTTTTCTACGGGGTCTGACGCTCAGTGGAACGAAAACTCACGTTAAGGGATTTTGGTCATGAG
ATTATCAAAAAGGATCTTCACCTAGATCCTTTTAAATTAAAAATGAAGTTTTAAATCAATCTAAAGTATA
TATGAGTAAACTTGGTCTGACAGTTACCAATGCTTAATCAGTGAGGCACCTATCTCAGCGATCTGTCTAT
TTCGTTCATCCATAGTTGCCTGACTCCCCGTCGTGTAGATAACTACGATACGGGAGGGCTTACCATCTGG
CCCCAGTGCTGCAATGATACCGCGAGACCCACGCTCACCGGCTCCAGATTTATCAGCAATAAACCAGCCA
GCCGGAAGGGCCGAGCGCAGAAGTGGTCCTGCAACTTTATCCGCCTCCATCCAGTCTATTAATTGTTGCC
GGGAAGCTAGAGTAAGTAGTTCGCCAGTTAATAGTTTGCGCAACGTTGTTGCCATTGCTACAGGCATCGT
GGTGTCACGCTCGTCGTTTGGTATGGCTTCATTCAGCTCCGGTTCCCAACGATCAAGGCGAGTTACATGA
TCCCCCATGTTGTGCAAAAAAGCGGTTAGCTCCTTCGGTCCTCCGATCGTTGTCAGAAGTAAGTTGGCCG
CAGTGTTATCACTCATGGTTATGGCAGCACTGCATAATTCTCTTACTGTCATGCCATCCGTAAGATGCTT
TTCTGTGACTGGTGAGTACTCAACCAAGTCATTCTGAGAATAGTGTATGCGGCGACCGAGTTGCTCTTGC
CCGGCGTCAATACGGGATAATACCGCGCCACATAGCAGAACTTTAAAAGTGCTCATCATTGGAAAACGTT
CTTCGGGGCGAAAACTCTCAAGGATCTTACCGCTGTTGAGATCCAGTTCGATGTAACCCACTCGTGCACC
CAACTGATCTTCAGCATCTTTTACTTTCACCAGCGTTTCTGGGTGAGCAAAAACAGGAAGGCAAAATGCC
GCAAAAAAGGGAATAAGGGCGACACGGAAATGTTGAATACTCATACTCTTCCTTTTTCAATATTATTGAA
GCATTTATCAGGGTTATTGTCTCATGAGCGGATACATATTTGAATGTATTTAGAAAAATAAACAAATAGG
GGTTCCGCGCACATTTCCCCGAAAAGTGCCACCTGACG
Features (pLannotate 1.2.2; 21 found; start..end, strand, type, name):
     30..82      -  misc_feature   bom (fragment): basis of mobility region from pBR322
    237..616     +  enhancer       CMV enhancer: human cytomegalovirus immediate early enhancer
    617..816     +  promoter       CMV promoter: human cytomegalovirus (CMV) immediate early promoter
    834..1014    +  LTR            5' LTR (truncated): truncated 5' long terminal repeat (LTR) from HIV-1
   1061..1186    +  misc_feature   HIV-1 Ψ: packaging signal of human immunodeficiency virus type 1
   1170..1508    +  CDS            HIV-1 gag (fragment): gag protein from human immunodeficiency virus 1; gag
   1683..1916    +  misc_feature   RRE: The Rev response element (RRE) of HIV-1 allows for Rev-dependent mRNA export from the nucleus to the cytoplasm.
   2293..2393    +  CDS            Rev (fragment): human immunodeficiency virus 1 (HIV-1) Rev protein; rev; enhances nuclear export of unspliced and incompletely spliced viral mRNAs
   2443..2560    +  misc_feature   cPPT/CTS: central polypurine tract and central termination sequence of HIV-1
   2653..2893    +  promoter       U6 promoter: RNA polymerase III promoter for human U6 snRNA
   2940..3007    +  misc_RNA       tracrRNA (fragment): trans-activating CRISPR RNA for the Streptococcus pyogenes CRISPR/Cas9 system
   3069..3280    +  promoter       EF-1α core promoter: core promoter for human elongation factor EF-1α
   3331..3927    +  CDS            PuroR (fragment): puromycin N-acetyltransferase; pac from Streptomyces; confers resistance to puromycin
   4000..4713    +  CDS            TagRFP: monomeric derivative of red fluorescent protein from Entacmaea quadricolor (Merzlyak et al., 2007) mammalian codon-optimized
   4766..5354    +  misc_feature   WPRE: woodchuck hepatitis virus posttranscriptional regulatory element
   5355..5374    +  misc_feature   MCS (fragment): pBluescript multiple cloning site
   5376..5876    +  CDS            nef (fragment): NEF_HV1LA - Experimental evidence at protein level: Swiss-Prot protein existence level 1. Extracellular Nef protein targets CD4(+) T-lymphocytes for apoptosis by interacting with CXCR4 surface receptors. From Human immunodeficiency virus type 1 group M subtype B (isolate Lai) (HIV-1).
   5883..6063    +  LTR            5' LTR (truncated): truncated 5' long terminal repeat (LTR) from HIV-1
   6125..6713    -  rep_origin     ori: high-copy-number ColE1/pMB1/pBR322/pUC origin of replication
   6884..7744    -  CDS            AmpR: β-lactamase; bla; confers resistance to ampicillin, carbenicillin, and related antibiotics
   7745..7849    -  promoter       AmpR promoter: bla
