[The description below was written by a language model from this plasmid's Addgene catalogue record and pLannotate feature annotations shown in this document.]
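Description:
ipUSEPR-sg-Hs-PHGDH-int2 is a lentiviral CRISPR guide-RNA expression plasmid of about 7.9 kb built on a pLenti backbone. It delivers a single sgRNA directed against an intronic site of human PHGDH (phosphoglycerate dehydrogenase). The record lists it as a control sgRNA. An intron-targeting guide of this kind presumably provides a Cas9 cutting control at the PHGDH locus that is not expected to disrupt the coding sequence, although the record does not spell this out. In bacteria the plasmid is maintained through a high-copy ColE1/pUC-type origin and an ampicillin resistance gene (β-lactamase with its own promoter). The depositor specifies a recombination-deficient strain, consistent with the repeated LTR sequences.

The viral portion has a CMV enhancer/promoter fused to a truncated HIV-1 5′ LTR, which drives production of the genomic RNA in packaging cells. This is followed by the Ψ packaging signal with a gag fragment, the Rev response element for Rev-dependent nuclear export, and the cPPT/CTS that aids nuclear import of the provirus. Within the transfer cassette, a human U6 RNA polymerase III promoter transcribes the 20-nt spacer joined to a Streptococcus pyogenes Cas9 scaffold (annotated as a tracrRNA fragment). An EF-1α core promoter then drives puromycin N-acetyltransferase followed by TagRFP, so transduced cells can be selected with drug and tracked by red fluorescence. The linker between these two reading frames is not annotated. A WPRE enhances transcript expression, and a second truncated LTR closes the vector. No Cas9 gene is annotated, so the nuclease must be supplied separately, for example in Cas9-expressing cells.
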