Addgene plasmid #188682: ipUSEPR-sg-Hs-PHGDH-int2
Purpose: control sgRNA
Depositing lab: Lewis Cantley. Depositing organization: Cornell University.
Backbone
  Vector backbone: pLenti
  Vector type: Lentiviral, CRISPR
Growth in bacteria
  Bacterial resistance: Ampicillin, 100 μg/mL
  Growth temperature: 30°C
  Growth strain: NEB Stable
  Copy number: High Copy
Gene/Insert
  Gene/Insert name: sgPHGDH intron control
  gRNA/shRNA sequence: GGTCTCTAGGGCAACCTCCA
  Species: H. sapiens (human)
  Insert size (bp): 20
  Mutation: WT
  Entrez Gene: PHGDH (a.k.a. 3-PGDH, 3PGDH, HEL-S-113, NLS, NLS1, PDG, PGAD, PGD, PGDH, PHGDHD, SERA)
  Cloning method: Restriction Enzyme; 5′ cloning site Unknown (unknown if destroyed)
Terms and licenses: Academic/Nonprofit Terms; Industry Terms: Not Available to Industry
How to cite: ipUSEPR-sg-Hs-PHGDH-int2 was a gift from Lewis Cantley (Addgene plasmid # 188682 ; http://n2t.net/addgene:188682 ; RRID:Addgene_188682)
